>Addgene plasmid #171310 | pFTK038 | addgene full sequence | sequence record 350188 | Addgene NGS Result
GTGGCTCTTCAGTGGACGAAAGGGCCTCGTGATACGCCTATTTTTATAGGTTAATGTCATGATAATAATG
GTTTCTTAGACGTCAGGTGGCACTTTTCGGGGAAATGTGCGCGGAACCCCTATTTGTTTATTTTTCTAAA
TACATTCAAATATGTATCCGCTCATGAGACAATAACCCTGATAAATGCTTCAATAATATTGAAAAAGGAA
GAGTATGCGCTCACGCAACTGGTCCAGAACCTTGACCGAACGCAGCGGTGGTAACGGCGCAGTGGCGGTT
TTCATGGCTTGTTATGACTGTTTTTTTTTGGGGTACAGTCTATGCCTCGGGCATCCAAGCAGCAAGCGCG
TTACGCCGTGGGTCGATGTTTGATGTTATGGAGCAGCAACGATGTTACGCAGCAGGGCAGTCGCCCTAAA
ACAAAGTTAAACATCATGAGGGAAGCGGTGATCGCCGAAGTATCGACTCAACTATCAGAGGTAGTTGGCG
TCATCGAGCGCCATCTCGAACCGACGTTGCTGGCCGTACATTTGTACGGCTCCGCAGTGGATGGCGGCCT
GAAGCCACACAGCGATATTGATTTGCTGGTTACGGTGACCGTAAGGCTTGATGAAACAACGCGGCGAGCT
TTGATCAACGACCTTTTGGAAACTTCGGCTTCCCCTGGAGAGAGCGAGATTCTCCGCGCTGTAGAAGTCA
CCATTGTTGTGCACGACGACATCATTCCGTGGCGTTATCCAGCTAAGCGCGAACTGCAATTTGGAGAATG
GCAGCGCAATGACATTCTTGCAGGTATCTTCGAGCCAGCCACGATCGACATTGATCTGGCTATCTTGCTG
ACAAAAGCAAGAGAACATAGCGTTGCCTTGGTAGGTCCAGCGGCGGAGGAACTCTTTGATCCGGTTCCTG
AACAGGATCTATTTGAGGCGCTAAATGAAACCTTAACGCTATGGAACTCGCCGCCCGACTGGGCTGGCGA
TGAGCGAAATGTAGTGCTTACGTTGTCCCGCATTTGGTACAGCGCAGTAACCGGCAAAATCGCGCCGAAG
GATGTCGCTGCCGACTGGGCAATGGAGCGCCTGCCGGCCCAGTATCAGCCCGTCATACTTGAAGCTAGAC
AGGCTTATCTTGGACAAGAAGAAGATCGCTTGGCCTCGCGCGCAGATCAGTTGGAAGAATTTGTCCATTA
CGTAAAAGGCGAGATCACCAAGGTAGTCGGCAAATAACTGTCAGACCAAGTTTACTCATATATACTTTAG
ATTGATTTAAAACTTCATTTTTAATTTAAAAGGATCTAGGTGAAGATCCTTTTTGATAATCTCATGACCA
AAATCCCTTAACGTGAGTTTTCGTTCCACTGAGCGTCAGACCCCGTAGAAAAGATCAAAGGATCTTCTTG
AGATCCTTTTTTTCTGCGCGTAATCTGCTGCTTGCAAACAAAAAAACCACCGCTACCAGCGGTGGTTTGT
TTGCCGGATCAAGAGCTACCAACTCTTTTTCCGAAGGTAACTGGCTTCAGCAGAGCGCAGATACCAAATA
CTGTTCTTCTAGTGTAGCCGTAGTTAGGCCACCACTTCAAGAACTCTGTAGCACCGCCTACATACCTCGC
TCTGCTAATCCTGTTACCAGTGGCTGCTGCCAGTGGCGATAAGTCGTGTCTTACCGGGTTGGACTCAAGA
CGATAGTTACCGGATAAGGCGCAGCGGTCGGGCTGAACGGGGGGTTCGTGCACACAGCCCAGCTTGGAGC
GAACGACCTACACCGAACTGAGATACCTACAGCGTGAGCTATGAGAAAGCGCCACGCTTCCCGAAGGGAG
AAAGGCGGACAGGTATCCGGTAAGCGGCAGGGTCGGAACAGGAGAGCGCACGAGGGAGCTTCCAGGGGGA
AACGCCTGGTATCTTTATAGTCCTGTCGGGTTTCGCCACCTCTGACTTGAGCGTCGATTTTTGTGATGCT
CGTCAGGGGGGCGGAGCCTATGGAAAAACGCCAGCAACGCGGCCTTTTTACGGTTCCTGGCCTTTTGCTG
GCCTTTTGCTCACATGTTCTTTCCTGCGTTATCCCCTGATTCTGTGGATAACCGTATTACCGCCTTTGAG
TGAGCTGATACCGCTCGCCGCAGCCGAACGACCGAGCGCAGCGAGTCAGTGAGCGAGGAAGCGGAAGAGC
GCCCAATACGCAAACCGCCTCTCCCCGCGCGTTGGCCGATTCATTAATCACTCTGTGGTCTCAAATGATG
CCTGAACTCACCGCGACGTCTGTCGAGAAGTTTCTGATCGAAAAGTTCGACAGCGTCTCCGACCTGATGC
AGCTCTCGGAGGGCGAAGAATCTCGTGCTTTCAGCTTCGATGTAGGAGGGCGTGGATATGTCCTGCGGGT
AAATAGCTGCGCCGATGGTTTCTACAAAGATCGTTATGTTTATCGGCACTTTGCATCGGCCGCGCTCCCG
ATTCCGGAAGTGCTTGACATTGGGGAATTCAGCGAGAGCCTGACCTATTGCATCTCCCGCCGTGCACAGG
GTGTCACGTTGCAAGACCTGCCTGAAACCGAACTGCCCGCTGTTCTGCAGCCGGTCGCGGAGGCCATGGA
TGCGATCGCTGCGGCCGATCTTAGCCAGACGAGCGGGTTCGGCCCATTCGGACCGCAAGGAATCGGTCAA
TACACTACATGGCGTGATTTCATATGCGCGATTGCTGATCCCCATGTGTATCACTGGCAAACTGTGATGG
ACGACACCGTCAGTGCGTCCGTCGCGCAGGCTCTCGATGAGCTGATGCTTTGGGCCGAGGACTGCCCCGA
AGTCCGGCACCTCGTGCACGCGGATTTCGGCTCCAACAATGTCCTGACGGACAATGGCCGCATAACAGCG
GTCATTGACTGGAGCGAGGCGATGTTCGGGGATTCCCAATACGAGGTCGCCAACATCTTCTTCTGGAGGC
CGTGGTTGGCTTGTATGGAGCAGCAGACGCGCTACTTCGAGCGGAGGCATCCGGAGCTTGCAGGATCGCC
GCGGCTCCGGGCGTATATGCTCCGCATTGGTCTTGACCAACTCTATCAGAGCTTGGTTGACGGCAATTTC
GATGATGCAGCTTGGGCGCAGGGTCGATGCGACGCAATCGTCCGATCCGGAGCCGGGACTGTCGGGCGTA
CACAAATCGCCCGCAGAAGCGCGGCCGTCTGGACCGATGGCTGTGTAGAAGTACTCGCCGATAGTGGAAA
CCGACGCCCCAGCACTCGTCCGAGGGCAAAGGAATAGGCTTTGAGACCACGAA
Features (pLannotate 1.2.2; 7 found; start..end, strand, type, name):
    110..214     +  promoter       AmpR promoter: bla
    205..285     -  CDS            int (fragment): INT2_ECOLX - Protein inferred from homology: Swiss-Prot protein existence level 3. Putative integrase believed to be involved in the insertion of antibiotic resistance genes into plasmids and transposons. From Escherichia coli.
    373..429     +  CDS            GmR (fragment): gentamycin acetyltransferase; aacC1; confers resistance to gentamycin
    436..1224    +  CDS            aadA: S3AD_ECOLX - Experimental evidence at protein level: Swiss-Prot protein existence level 1. Mediates bacterial resistance to the antibiotics streptomycin and spectinomycin. From Escherichia coli.
   1398..1986    +  rep_origin     ori: high-copy-number ColE1/pMB1/pBR322/pUC origin of replication
   2169..2218    +  CDS            lacI (fragment): lac repressor; lacI; The lac repressor binds to the lac operator to inhibit transcription in E. coli. This inhibition can be relieved by adding lactose or isopropyl-β-D-thiogalactopyranoside (IPTG).
   2238..3257    +  CDS            HygR: aminoglycoside phosphotransferase from E. coli confers resistance to hygromycin
