[The description below was written by a language model from this plasmid's Addgene catalogue record and pLannotate feature annotations shown in this document.]
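Description:
pFTK038 is a level 0 (LVL0) part plasmid from the Fungal Modular Cloning ToolKit, a collection of standardized DNA parts for assembling expression constructs in filamentous fungi. It is built on the pICH41308 backbone, a small MoClo-type entry vector, and the sequenced plasmid is about 3.3 kb. Propagation in E. coli relies on a high-copy ColE1/pUC-type origin. Selection is with spectinomycin, through the aadA aminoglycoside adenylyltransferase gene, which sits downstream of a bla-type (AmpR) promoter. The short integrase, gentamicin acetyltransferase and lacI fragments flagged in the annotation are non-functional remnants. The first two probably reflect the integron-derived origin of the aadA cassette, and the lacI piece is likely left over from the backbone's cloning region.

The stored part is the hygromycin resistance coding sequence (hph/HygR), an aminoglycoside phosphotransferase of roughly 1 kb. The feature annotation attributes this gene to E. coli, whereas the catalogue's species field refers generically to fungal sources for the toolkit. No fungal promoter or terminator is annotated next to the gene, which fits a plasmid that holds only the coding-sequence module rather than a complete expression cassette. In modular cloning systems of this type, a level 0 part is released by Type IIS restriction digestion and ligated in a defined order with promoter and terminator parts to form a transcription unit, here a hygromycin selection marker for fungal transformation. The record does not state the specific flanking restriction sites or overhangs.
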