Addgene plasmid #171310: pFTK038
Purpose: Part Plasmid Entry Vector (LVL0) from the Fungal Modular Cloning ToolKit.
Depositing lab: Arnold Driessen. Depositing organization: University of Groningen. Publication: Modular Synthetic Biology Toolkit for Filamentous Fungi. Mozsik L, Pohl C, Meyer V, Bovenberg RAL, Nygard Y, Driessen AJM. ACS Synth Biol. 2021 Nov 2. doi: 10.1021/acssynbio.1c00260. PubMed 34726388.
Backbone
  Vector backbone: pICH41308
  Vector type: Bacterial Expression, Yeast Expression, Synthetic Biology
Growth in bacteria
  Bacterial resistance: Spectinomycin, 50 μg/mL
  Growth temperature: 37°C
  Growth strain: DH5alpha
  Copy number: High Copy
Gene/Insert
  Gene/Insert name: hph, hygR, hygromycin selection marker
  Species: Penicillium, Aspergillus, or other fungal sources
  Mutation: n/a
  Cloning method: Restriction Enzyme; 5′ cloning site Unknown (unknown if destroyed)
Terms and licenses: Academic/Nonprofit Terms; Industry Terms: Not Available to Industry
How to cite: pFTK038 was a gift from Arnold Driessen (Addgene plasmid # 171310 ; http://n2t.net/addgene:171310 ; RRID:Addgene_171310)
